Addgene plasmid #56535: Clover2-Cx43-7
Purpose: Localization: Gap Junctions, Excitation: 505, Emission: 515
Depositing lab: Michael Davidson. Depositing organization: Florida State University, Tallahassee.
Backbone
  Vector backbone: Clover2
  Backbone size w/o insert (bp): 4750
  Vector type: Mammalian Expression
  Selectable markers: Neomycin (select with G418)
Growth in bacteria
  Bacterial resistance: Kanamycin, 50 μg/mL
  Growth temperature: 37°C
  Growth strain: DH5alpha
  Copy number: High Copy
Gene/Insert
  Gene/Insert name: Cx43 (alt names: Rat Alpha-1 Connexin 43; NM_012567.2)
  Species: R. norvegicus (rat)
  Promoter: CMV
  Tag / fusion protein: Clover2
  Cloning method: Unknown
  Sequencing primers: 5′ CMV-F; 3′ SV40pA-R
Terms and licenses: Academic/Nonprofit Terms; Industry Terms
Depositor comments: R. norvegicus (rat) Alpha-1 Connexin 43. Excitation = 505; Emission = 515
How to cite: Clover2-Cx43-7 was a gift from Michael Davidson (Addgene plasmid # 56535 ; http://n2t.net/addgene:56535 ; RRID:Addgene_56535)
