[The description below was written by a language model from this plasmid's Addgene catalogue record.]
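Description:
Clover2-Cx43-7 is a mammalian expression plasmid built on a Clover2 fluorescent-protein backbone of about 4.75 kb (without the insert). It is maintained in E. coli as a high-copy plasmid under kanamycin selection. It also carries a neomycin resistance marker, so transfected mammalian cells can be selected with G418 if stable expression is wanted. The record gives no feature table, so the origin of replication and the promoters driving the resistance marker are not stated. The listed 3′ sequencing primer does imply an SV40 polyadenylation signal downstream of the expression cassette.

The payload is rat alpha-1 connexin 43 (Cx43, the gap junction protein encoded by Gja1), expressed from the CMV immediate-early promoter as a fusion with Clover2. Clover2 is a green-yellow fluorescent protein of the GFP family, with recorded excitation and emission peaks of 505 and 515 nm. The record does not say whether the tag sits at the N- or C-terminus of connexin. The "7" in the name probably denotes a linker length between the two proteins, as in related fluorescent-protein fusion vectors, but this is not documented either, and the cloning method is listed as unknown.

Connexin 43 assembles into hemichannels that dock between neighbouring cells, so the fusion concentrates at gap junction plaques. The stated purpose is gap junction localization, and the construct serves as a live-cell or fixed-cell imaging marker for these structures. It can be used to follow connexin trafficking and plaque formation, or to assess how Clover2 performs as a fusion tag on a demanding oligomeric membrane protein.
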