>Addgene plasmid #56535 | Clover2-Cx43-7 | depositor partial sequence | sequence record 87427 | insert sequence
AGATCCGCTAGCGCTACCGGACTCAGATCTCGAGCTCAAGCTTCGAATTCGGCAGCACTTTTCTTTCATT
GGGGGGAAGGCGTGAGGAAAGTACCAAACAGCAGCAGACTTTTAAACTTTAAACAGACAGGTCTGAGAGC
CTGAACTCTCATTTTTCCTTTGACTTCAGCCTCCAAGGAGTTCCACCAACTTTGGCGCGCCGGCTTCACT
TTCATTAAGTGAAAGAGAGGTGCCCAGACATGGGTGACTGGAGTGCCTTGGGGAAGCTTCTGGACAAGGT
CCAAGCCTACTCCACCGCTGGAGGGAAGGTGTGGCTGTCAGTGCTCTTCATATTCAGAATCCTGCTCCTG
GGGACAGCTGTTGAGTCAGCTTGGGGTGATGAACAGTCTGCCTTTCGCTGTAACACTCAACAACCTGGCT
GCGAAAACGTCTGCTATGACAAGTCCTTCCCCATCTCTCACGTGCGCTTCTGGGTCCTTCAGATCATATT
CGTGTCTGTGCCCACACTCCTGTACTTGGCCCATGTGTTCTATGTGATGAGGAAGGAAGAGAAGCTAAAC
AAGAAAGAAGAGGAGCTCAAAGTGGCCCAGACTGACGGGGTCAACGTGGAGATGCACCTGAAGCAGATTG
AAATCAAGAAGTTCAAGTACGGGATTGAAGAGCACGGCAAGGTGAAAATGAGGGGCGGCTTGCTGAGAAC
CTACATCATCAGCATCCTCTTCAAGTCTGTCTTCGAGGTGGCCTTCCTGCTCATCCAGTGGTACATCTAT
GGGTTCAGCTTGAGCGCGGTCTACACCTGCAAGAGAGATCCCTGCCCCCACCAGGTAGACTGCTTCCTCT
CACGTCCCACGGAGAAAACCATCTTCATCATCTTCATGCTGGTGGTGTCCTTGGTGTCTCTCGCTTTGAA
CATCATTGAGCTCTTCTACGTCTTCTTCAAAGGCGTTAAGGATCGCGTGAAGGGAAGAAGCGATCCTTAC
CACGCCACCACTGGCCCACTGAGCCCATCAAAAGACTGCGGATCTCCAAAATACGCCTACTTCAATGGCT
GCTCCTCACCAACGGCTCCACTCTCGCCTATGTCTCCTCCTGGGTACAAGCTGGTTACTGGTGACAGAAA
CAATTCCTCGTGCCGCAATTACAACAAGCAAGCTAGCGAGCAAAACTGGGCGAACTACAGCGCAGAGCAA
AATCGCATGGGGCAGGCCGGAAGCACCATCTCCAACTCGCACGCCCAGCCGTTCGATTTCCCCGACGACA
ACCAGAATGCCAAAAAAGTTGCTGCTGGACATGAACTCCAGCCATTAGCCATCGTGGACCAACGACCTTC
CAGCAGAGCCAGCAGCCGCGCCAGCAGCAGGCCTCGGCCTGATGACCTGGAGATTGCGGATCCACCGGTC
GCCACCATGGTGAGCAAGGGCGAGGAGCTGTTCACCGGGGTGGTGCCCATCCTGGTCGAGCTGGACGGCG
ACGTAAACGGCCACAAGTTCAGCGTCCGCGGCGAGGGCGAGGGCGATGCCACCAACGGCAAGCTGACCCT
GAAGTTCATCTGCACCACCGGCAAGCTGCCCGTGCCCTGGCCCACCCTCGTGACCACCTTCGGCTACGGC
GTGGCCTGCTTCAGCCGCTACCCCGACCACATGAAGCAGCACGACTTCTTCAAGTCCGCCATGCCCGAAG
GCTACGTCCAGGAGCGCACCATCTCTTTCAAGGACGACGGTACCTACAAGACCCGCGCCGAGGTGAAGTT
CGAGGGCGACACCCTGGTGAACCGCATCGAGCTGAAGGGCATCGACTTCAAGGAGGACGGCAACATCCTG
GGGCACAAGCTGGAGTACAACTTCAACAGCCACTACGTCTATATCACGGCCGACAAGCAGAAGAACAGCA
TCAAGGCTAACTTCAAGATCCGCCACAACGTTGAGGACGGCAGCGTGCAGCTCGCCGACCACTACCAGCA
GAACACCCCCATCGGCGACGGCCCCGTGCTGCTGCCCGACAACCACTACCTGAGCCATCAGTCCGCCCTG
AGCAAAGACCCCAACGAGAAGCGCGATCACATGGTCCTGCTGGAGTTCGTGACCGCCGCCGGGATCACTC
TCGGCATGGACGAGCTGTACAAGTAAGCGGCCGCGACTCTAGATCATAATCAGCCATA
